Addgene plasmid #21911: pAL119-TK
Depositing lab: Maria Castro. Depositing organization: Cedars-Sinai Medical Center. Publication: Chronic brain inflammation and persistent herpes simplex virus 1 thymidine kinase expression in survivors of syngeneic glioma treated by adenovirus-mediated gene therapy: implications for clinical trials. Dewey RA, Morrissey G, Cowsill CM, Stone D, Bolognani F, Dodd NJ, Southgate TD, Klatzmann D, Lassmann H, Castro MG, Loewenstein PR. Nat Med. 1999 Nov . 5(11):1256-63. 10.1038/15207 PubMed 10545991.
Backbone
  Vector backbone: pAL119
  Backbone size w/o insert (bp): 7337
  Vector type: Adenoviral
Growth in bacteria
  Bacterial resistance: Ampicillin, 100 μg/mL
  Growth temperature: 37°C
  Growth strain: DH5alpha
  Copy number: Low Copy
Gene/Insert
  Gene/Insert name: HSV Type 1 thymidine kinase (alt names: HSV1-TK; TK)
  Species: Herpes Simplex Type 1
  Insert size (bp): 1142
  GenBank ID: FJ655139
  Cloning method: Restriction Enzyme; 5′ cloning site BamHI (not destroyed); 3′ cloning site BamHI (not destroyed)
  Sequencing primers: 5′ n/a; 3′ n/a
Terms and licenses: Academic/Nonprofit Terms; Industry Terms: Not Available to Industry
Depositor comments: Our diagnostic digest reveals a possible insertion within the backbone of this plasmid. It is unknown whether this discrepancy affects plasmid function.
How to cite: pAL119-TK was a gift from Maria Castro (Addgene plasmid # 21911 ; http://n2t.net/addgene:21911 ; RRID:Addgene_21911)
