[The description below was written by a language model from this plasmid's Addgene catalogue record and pLannotate feature annotations shown in this document.]
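Description:
pAL119-TK is an adenoviral shuttle (transfer) plasmid carrying the herpes simplex virus type 1 thymidine kinase gene in the pAL119 backbone. The bacterial portion is pBR322-like: a ColE1/pMB1 origin accompanied by rop and the bom region, consistent with the catalogued low copy number, plus an ampicillin resistance gene with its own promoter for selection in E. coli. A fragment of the tetracycline resistance gene remains, but it is only partial and is not listed as a marker.

The viral portion begins with the left inverted terminal repeat and the Ψ packaging signal of human adenovirus serotype 5. These are followed by an expression cassette that sits where the E1 region would normally lie, and then by downstream adenoviral sequence comprising a fragment of E1B and the protein IX and IVa2 genes. In shuttle plasmids of this design, that downstream stretch typically serves as a homology arm for recombination with the rest of the adenoviral genome, producing an E1-substituted recombinant vector, although the record does not describe the rescue procedure.

The cassette uses a human cytomegalovirus immediate-early enhancer fragment and promoter to drive the TK insert, which was cloned as a BamHI fragment. The annotation matches a truncated ΔTK entry and also picks up a short piece of the neighbouring HSV UL24 gene upstream. A small HCMV UL122 fragment follows the insert; no polyadenylation signal is annotated. TK confers sensitivity to nucleoside analogues such as ganciclovir, and the associated publication concerns adenovirus-mediated TK gene therapy of syngeneic glioma. The two sequence records agree closely, differing by one nucleotide in length and in how the CMV promoter is annotated. The comments note a possible backbone insertion of unknown functional effect.
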