Features (pLannotate 1.2.2; 18 found; start..end, strand, type, name):
      9..103     +  repeat_region  ITR (fragment): inverted terminal repeat of human adenovirus serotype 5 inverted
    191..341     +  misc_signal    Ad5 Ψ: packaging signal for adenovirus serotype 5
    468..488     -  misc_feature   MCS (fragment): pUC18/19 multiple cloning site
    494..576     +  enhancer       CMV enhancer (fragment): human cytomegalovirus immediate early enhancer; contains an 18-bp deletion relative to the standard CMV enhancer
    577..780     +  promoter       CMV promoter: human cytomegalovirus (CMV) immediate early promoter
    876..941     -  CDS            UL24_HHV11 (fragment): Experimental evidence at protein level: Swiss-Prot protein existence level 1. May participate in nuclear egress of viral particles. Plays a role in the dispersal of several host nucleolar proteins including NCL/nucleolin and NPM1. Since deletion of host NCL/nucleolin negatively impact on nuclear egress, UL24 supposedly acts on this process through its effect on host nucleoli. From Human herpesvirus 1 (strain 17) (HHV-1) (Human herpes simplex virus 1).
   1011..2006    +  CDS            ΔTK: truncated herpes simplex virus thymidine kinase (Salomon et al., 1995) confers sensitivity to nucleoside analogs such as acyclovir or ganciclovir
   2118..2279    +  CDS            UL122 (fragment): VIE2_HCMVT - Experimental evidence at protein level: Swiss-Prot protein existence level 1. Stimulates viral early and late gene expression and thus play a crucial role in the regulation of productive infection. In addition, activates quiescent cells to reenter the cell cycle and upregulates several E2F-responsive genes, which are responsible for pushing the cell into S phase. In S-phase, inhibits cellular DNA synthesis and blocks further cell cycle progression. From Human cytomegalovirus (strain Towne) (HHV-5) (Human herpesvirus 5).
   2311..2484    +  CDS            E1B (fragment): E1B55_ADE02 - Experimental evidence at protein level: Swiss-Prot protein existence level 1. Plays a major role to prevent cellular inhibition of viral genome replication. Assembles an SCF-like E3 ubiquitin ligase complex based on the cellular proteins ELOB, ELOC, CUL5 and RBX1, in cooperation with viral E4orf6. This viral RING-type ligase ubiquitinates cellular substrates and targets them to proteasomal degradation: TP53/p53, LIG4, MRE11-RAD50-NBS1 (MRN) complex, ITGA3, DAXX and BLM. Degradation of host TP53/p53 activity is essential for preventing E1A-induced TP53 accumulation that would othe
   2587..3006    +  CDS            IX: CAP9_ADE05 - Experimental evidence at protein level: Swiss-Prot protein existence level 1. Structural component of the virion that acts as a cement protein on the capsid exterior and forms triskelion structures consisting of three molecules that stabilize three hexon trimers at the center of each icosahedral facet and fixes the peripentonal hexons. Dispensable for assembly. During virus entry, recruits the anterograde motor kinesin-1 to the capsid docked at the nuclear pore complex thereby subjecting the docked capsid to a pulling force. The resulting tension leads to capsid disruption, disper
   3072..4406    -  CDS            IVa2: PKG1_ADE05 - Experimental evidence at protein level: Swiss-Prot protein existence level 1. Component of the packaging machinery which encapsidates the viral DNA into preformed capsids and transcriptional activator of the viral major late promoter (MLP). Binds, along with packaging proteins 2 and 3, to the specific packaging sequence on the left end of viral genomic DNA and displays ATPase activity thereby providing the power stroke of the packaging machinery. The activity of packaging protein IVa2 is stimulated by protein 33K which acts as a terminase. May be the protein that pumps DNA into th
   4767..5391    +  CDS            TcR (fragment): tetracycline efflux protein; tet; confers resistance to tetracycline
   5633..6013    -  CDS            YPB1_ECOLX: Protein predicted: Swiss-Prot protein existence level 4. From Escherichia coli.
   6030..6221    +  CDS            rop: Rop protein, which maintains plasmids at low copy number; rop
   6323..6463    +  misc_feature   bom: basis of mobility region from pBR322
   6649..7237    -  rep_origin     ori: high-copy-number ColE1/pMB1/pBR322/pUC origin of replication
   7408..8268    -  CDS            AmpR: β-lactamase; bla; confers resistance to ampicillin, carbenicillin, and related antibiotics
   8269..8373    -  promoter       AmpR promoter: bla
>Addgene plasmid #21911 | pAL119-TK | addgene full sequence | sequence record 437308 | Addgene NGS Result
CCATCATCATAATATACCTTATTTTGGATTGAAGCCAATATGATAATGAGGGGGTGGAGTTTGTGACGTG
GCGCGGGGCGTGGGAACGGGGCGGGTGACGTAGTAGTGTGGCGGAAGTGTGATGTTGCAAGTGTGGCGGA
ACACATGTAAGCGCCGGATGTGGTAAAAGTGACGTTTTTGGTGTGCGCCGGTGTATACGGGAAGTGACAA
TTTTCGCGCGGTTTTAGGCGGATGTTGTAGTAAATTTGGGCGTAACCAAGTAATATTTGGCCATTTTCGC
GGGAAAACTGAATAAGAGGAAGTGAAATCTGAATAATTCTGTGTTACTCATAGCGCGTAATATTTGTCTA
GGGCCGCGGGGACTTTGACCGTTTACGTGGAGACTCGCCCAGGTGTTTTTCTCAGGTGTTTTCCGCGTTC
CGGGTCAAAGTTGGCGTTTTATTATTATAGTCAGCTCTAGACTCGAGAAGCTTGCATGCCTGCAGGTCAA
TTCCCTGGCATTATGCCCAGTACATGACCTTATGGGACTTTCCTACTTGGCAGTACATCTACGTATTAGT
CATCGCTATTACCATGGTGATGCGGTTTTGGCAGTACATCAATGGGCGTGGATAGCGGTTTGACTCACGG
GGATTTCCAAGTCTCCACCCCATTGACGTCAATGGGAGTTTGTTTTGGCACCAAAATCAACGGGACTTTC
CAAAATGTCGTAACAACTCCGCCCCATTGACGCAAATGGGCGGTAGGCGTGTACGGTGGGAGGTCTATAT
AAGCAGAGCTCGTTTAGTGAACCGTCAGATCGCCTGGAGACGCCATCCACGCTGTTTTGACCTCCATAGA
AGACACCGGGACCGATCCAGCCTGGGGATCCCGACATGGCTTCGTACCCCTGCCATCAACACGCGTCTGC
GTTCGACCAGGCTGCGCGTTCTCGCGGCCATAGCAACCGACGTACGGCGTTGCGCCCTCGCCGGCAGCAA
GAAGCCACGGAAGTCCGCCTGGAGCAGAAAATGCCCACGCTACTGCGGGTTTATATAGACGGTCCTCACG
GGATGGGGAAAACCACCACCACGCAACTGCTGGTGGCCCTGGGTTCGCGCGACGATATCGTCTACGTACC
CGAGCCGATGACTTACTGGCAGGTGCTGGGGGCTTCCGAGACAATCGCGAACATCTACACCACACAACAC
CGCCTCGACCAGGGTGAGATATCGGCCGGGGACGCGGCGGTGGTAATGACAAGCGCCCAGATAACAATGG
GCATGCCTTATGCCGTGACCGACGCCGTTCTGGCTCCTCATATCGGGGGGGAGGCTGGGAGCTCACATGC
CCCGCCCCCGGCCCTCACCCTCATCTTCGACCGCCATCCCATCGCCGCCCTCCTGTGCTACCCGGCCGCG
CGATACCTTATGGGCAGCATGACCCCCCAGGCCGTGCTGGCGTTCGTGGCCCTCATCCCGCCGACCTTGC
CCGGCACAAACATCGTGTTGGGGGCCCTTCCGGAGGACAGACACATCGACCGCCTGGCCAAACGCCAGCG
CCCCGGCGAGCGGCTTGACCTGGCTATGCTGGCCGCGATTCGCCGCGTTTACGGGCTGCTTGCCAATACG
GTGCGGTATCTGCAGGGCGGCGGGTCGTGGCGGGAGGATTGGGGACAGCTTTCGGGGACGGCCGTGCCGC
CCCAGGGTGCCGAGCCCCAGAGCAACGCGGGCCCACGACCCCATATCGGGGACACGTTATTTACCCTGTT
TCGGGCCCCCGAGTTGCTGGCCCCCAACGGCGACCTGTACAACGTGTTTGCCTGGGCCTTGGACGTCTTG
GCCAAACGCCTCCGTCCCATGCACGTCTTTATCCTGGATTACGACCAATCGCCCGCCGGCTGCCGGGACG
CCCTGCTGCAACTTACCTCCGGGATGGTCCAGACCCACGTCACCACCCCCGGCTCCATACCGACGATCTG
CGACCTGGCGCGCACGTTTGCCCGGGAGATGGGGGAGGCTAACTGAGGATCCCACGTCACTATTGTATAC
TCTATATTATACTCTATGTTATACTCTGTAATCCTACTCAATAAACGTGTCACGCCTGTGAAACCGTACT
AAGTCTCCCGTGTCTTCTTATCACCATCAGGTGACATCCTCGCCCAGGCTGTCAATCATGCCGGTATCGA
TTCCAGTAGCACCGGCCCCACGCTGACAACCCACTCTTGCAGCGTTAGCAGCGCCCCTCTTAACAAGCCG
ACCCCCACCAGCGTCGCGGTTACTAACACTCCTCTCCCCGACCTGCAGCCCAAGCTTCTCGAGTCTAGAG
TGGAAGGTGCTGAGGTACGATGAGACCCGCACCAGGTGCAGACCCTGCGAGTGTGGCGGTAAACATATTA
GGAACCAGCCTGTGATGCTGGATGTGACCGAGGAGCTGAGGCCCGATCACTTGGTGCTGGCCTGCACCCG
CGCTGAGTTTGGCTCTAGCGATGAAGATACAGATTGAGGTACTGAAATGTGTGGGCGTGGCTTAAGGGTG
GGAAAGAATATATAAGGTGGGGGTCTTATGTAGTTTTGTATCTGTTTTGCAGCAGCCGCCGCCGCCATGA
GCACCAACTCGTTTGATGGAAGCATTGTGAGCTCATATTTGACAACGCGCATGCCCCCATGGGCCGGGGT
GCGTCAGAATGTGATGGGCTCCAGCATTGATGGTCGCCCCGTCCTGCCCGCAAACTCTACTACCTTGACC
TACGAGACCGTGTCTGGAACGCCGTTGGAGACTGCAGCCTCCGCCGCCGCTTCAGCCGCTGCAGCCACCG
CCCGCGGGATTGTGACTGACTTTGCTTTCCTGAGCCCGCTTGCAAGCAGTGCAGCTTCCCGTTCATCCGC
CCGCGATGACAAGTTGACGGCTCTTTTGGCACAATTGGATTCTTTGACCCGGGAACTTAATGTCGTTTCT
CAGCAGCTGTTGGATCTGCGCCAGCAGGTTTCTGCCCTGAAGGCTTCCTCCCCTCCCAATGCGGTTTAAA
ACATAAATAAAAAACCAGACTCTGTTTGGATTTGGATCAAGCAAGTGTCTTGCTGTCTTTATTTAGGGGT
TTTGCGCGCGCGGTAGGCCCGGGACCAGCGGTCTCGGTCGTTGAGGGTCCTGTGTATTTTTTCCAGGACG
TGGTAAAGGTGACTCTGGATGTTCAGATACATGGGCATAAGCCCGTCTCTGGGGTGGAGGTAGCACCACT
GCAGAGCTTCATGCTGCGGGGTGGTGTTGTAGATGATCCAGTCGTAGCAGGAGCGCTGGGCGTGGTGCCT
AAAAATGTCTTTCAGTAGCAAGCTGATTGCCAGGGGCAGGCCCTTGGTGTAAGTGTTTACAAAGCGGTTA
AGCTGGGATGGGTGCATACGTGGGGATATGAGATGCATCTTGGACTGTATTTTTAGGTTGGCTATGTTCC
CAGCCATATCCCTCCGGGGATTCATGTTGTGCAGAACCACCAGCACAGTGTATCCGGTGCACTTGGGAAA
TTTGTCATGTAGCTTAGAAGGAAATGCGTGGAAGAACTTGGAGACGCCCTTGTGACCTCCAAGATTTTCC
ATGCATTCGTCCATAATGATGGCAATGGGCCCACGGGCGGCGGCCTGGGCGAAGATATTTCTGGGATCAC
TAACGTCATAGTTGTGTTCCAGGATGAGATCGTCATAGGCCATTTTTACAAAGCGCGGGCGGAGGGTGCC
AGACTGCGGTATAATGGTTCCATCCGGCCCAGGGGCGTAGTTACCCTCACAGATTTGCATTTCCCACGCT
TTGAGTTCAGATGGGGGGATCATGTCTACCTGCGGGGCGATGAAGAAAACGGTTTCCGGGGTAGGGGAGA
TCAGCTGGGAAGAAAGCAGGTTCCTGAGCAGCTGCGACTTACCGCAGCCGGTGGGCCCGTAAATCACACC
TATTACCGGCTGCAACTGGTAGTTAAGAGAGCTGCAGCTGCCGTCATCCCTGAGCAGGGGGGCCACTTCG
TTAAGCATGTCCCTGACTCGCATGTTTTCCCTGACCAAATCCGCCAGAAGGCGCTCGCCGCCCAGCGATA
GCAGTTCTTGCAAGGAAGCAAAGTTTTTCAACGGTTTGAGACCGTCCGCCGTAGGCATGCTTTTGAGCGT
TTGACCAAGCAGTTCCAGGCGGTCCCACAGCTCGGTCACCTGCTCTACGGCATCTCGATCCAGCATATCT
CCTCGTTTCGCGGGTTGGGGCGGCTTTCGCTGTACGGCAGTAGTCGGTGCTCGTCCAGACGGGCCAGGGT
CATGTCTTTCCACGGGCGCAGGGTCCTCGTCAGCGTAGTCTGGGTCACGGTGAAGGGGTGCGCTCCGGGC
TGCGCGCTGGCCAGGGTGCGCTTGAGGCTGGTCCTGCTGGTGCTGAAGCGCTGCCGGTCTTCGCCCTGCG
CGTCGGCCAGGTAGCATTTGACCATGGTGTCATAGTCCAGCCCCTCCGCGGCGTGGCCCTTGGCGCGCAG
CTTGCCCTTGGAGGAGGCGCCGCACGAGGGGCAGTGCAGACTTTTGAGGGCGTAGAGCTTGGGCGCGAGA
AATACCGATTCCGGGGAGTAGGCATCCGCGCCGCAGGCCCCGCAGACGGTCTCGCATTCCACGAGCCAGG
TGAGCTCTGGCCGTTCGGGGTCAAAAACCAGGTTTCCCCCATGCTTTTTGATGCGTTTCTTACCTCTGGT
TTCCATGAGCCGGTGTCCACGCTCGGTGACGAAAAGGCTGTCCGTGTCCCCGTATACAGACTTGAGAGGC
CTGTCCTCGACCGATGCCCTTGAGAGCCTTCAACCCAGTCAGCTCCTTCCGGTGGGCGCGGGGCATGACT
ATCGTCGCCGCACTTATGACTGTCTTCTTTATCATGCAACTCGTAGGACAGGTGCCGGCAGCGCTCTGGG
TCATTTTCGGCGAGGACCGCTTTCGCTGGAGCGCGACGATGATCGGCCTGTCGCTTGCGGTATTCGGAAT
CTTGCACGCCCTCGCTCAAGCCTTCGTCACTGGTCCCGCCACCAAACGTTTCGGCGAGAAGCAGGCCATT
ATCGCCGGCATGGCGGCCGACGCGCTGGGCTACGTCTTGCTGGCGTTCGCGACGCGAGGCTGGATGGCCT
TCCCCATTATGATTCTTCTCGCTTCCGGCGGCATCGGGATGCCCGCGTTGCAGGCCATGCTGTCCAGGCA
GGTAGATGACGACCATCAGGGACAGCTTCAAGGATCGCTCGCGGCTCTTACCAGCCTAACTTCGATCATT
GGACCGCTGATCGTCACGGCGATTTATGCCGCCTCGGCGAGCACATGGAACGGGTTGGCATGGATTGTAG
GCGCCGCCCTATACCTTGTCTGCCTCCCCGCGTTGCGTCGCGGTGCATGGAGCCGGGCCACCTCGACCTG
AATGGAAGCCGGCGGCACCTCGCTAACGGATTCACCACTCCAAGAATTGGAGCCAATCAATTCTTGCGGA
GAACTGTGAATGCGCAAACCAACCCTTGGCAGAACATATCCATCGCGTCCGCCATCTCCAGCAGCCGCAC
GCGGCGCATCTCGGGCAGCGTTGGGTCCTGGCCACGGGTGCGCATGATCGTGCTCCTGTCGTTGAGGACC
CGGCTAGGCTGGCGGGGTTGCCTTACTGGTTAGCAGAATGAATCACCGATACGCGAGCGAACGTGAAGCG
ACTGCTGCTGCAAAACGTCTGCGACCTGAGCAACAACATGAATGGTCTTCGGTTTCCGTGTTTCGTAAAG
TCTGGAAACGCGGAAGTCAGCGCCCTGCACCATTATGTTCCGGATCTGCATCGCAGGATGCTGCTGGCTA
CCCTGTGGAACACCTACATCTGTATTAACGAAGCGCTGGCATTGACCCTGAGTGATTTTTCTCTGGTCCC
GCCGCATCCATACCGCCAGTTGTTTACCCTCACAACGTTCCAGTAACCGGGCATGTTCATCATCAGTAAC
CCGTATCGTGAGCATCCTCTCTCGTTTCATCGGTATCATTACCCCCATGAACAGAAATCCCCCTTACACG
GAGGCATCAGTGACCAAACAGGAAAAAACCGCCCTTAACATGGCCCGCTTTATCAGAAGCCAGACATTAA
CGCTTCTGGAGAAACTCAACGAGCTGGACGCGGATGAACAGGCAGACATCTGTGAATCGCTTCACGACCA
CGCTGATGAGCTTTACCGCAGCTGCCTCGCGCGTTTCGGTGATGACGGTGAAAACCTCTGACACATGCAG
CTCCCGGAGACGGTCACAGCTTGTCTGTAAGCGGATGCCGGGAGCAGACAAGCCCGTCAGGGCGCGTCAG
CGGGTGTTGGCGGGTGTCGGGGCGCAGCCATGACCCAGTCACGTAGCGATAGCGGAGTGTATACTGGCTT
AACTATGCGGCATCAGAGCAGATTGTACTGAGAGTGCACCATATGCGGTGTGAAATACCGCACAGATGCG
TAAGGAGAAAATACCGCATCAGGCGCTCTTCCGCTTCCTCGCTCACTGACTCGCTGCGCTCGGTCGTTCG
GCTGCGGCGAGCGGTATCAGCTCACTCAAAGGCGGTAATACGGTTATCCACAGAATCAGGGGATAACGCA
GGAAAGAACATGTGAGCAAAAGGCCAGCAAAAGGCCAGGAACCGTAAAAAGGCCGCGTTGCTGGCGTTTT
TCCATAGGCTCCGCCCCCCTGACGAGCATCACAAAAATCGACGCTCAAGTCAGAGGTGGCGAAACCCGAC
AGGACTATAAAGATACCAGGCGTTTCCCCCTGGAAGCTCCCTCGTGCGCTCTCCTGTTCCGACCCTGCCG
CTTACCGGATACCTGTCCGCCTTTCTCCCTTCGGGAAGCGTGGCGCTTTCTCATAGCTCACGCTGTAGGT
ATCTCAGTTCGGTGTAGGTCGTTCGCTCCAAGCTGGGCTGTGTGCACGAACCCCCCGTTCAGCCCGACCG
CTGCGCCTTATCCGGTAACTATCGTCTTGAGTCCAACCCGGTAAGACACGACTTATCGCCACTGGCAGCA
GCCACTGGTAACAGGATTAGCAGAGCGAGGTATGTAGGCGGTGCTACAGAGTTCTTGAAGTGGTGGCCTA
ACTACGGCTACACTAGAAGGACAGTATTTGGTATCTGCGCTCTGCTGAAGCCAGTTACCTTCGGAAAAAG
AGTTGGTAGCTCTTGATCCGGCAAACAAACCACCGCTGGTAGCGGTGGTTTTTTTGTTTGCAAGCAGCAG
ATTACGCGCAGAAAAAAAGGATCTCAAGAAGATCCTTTGATCTTTTCTACGGGGTCTGACGCTCAGTGGA
ACGAAAACTCACGTTAAGGGATTTTGGTCATGAGATTATCAAAAAGGATCTTCACCTAGATCCTTTTAAA
TTAAAAATGAAGTTTTAAATCAATCTAAAGTATATATGAGTAAACTTGGTCTGACAGTTACCAATGCTTA
ATCAGTGAGGCACCTATCTCAGCGATCTGTCTATTTCGTTCATCCATAGTTGCCTGACTCCCCGTCGTGT
AGATAACTACGATACGGGAGGGCTTACCATCTGGCCCCAGTGCTGCAATGATACCGCGAGACCCACGCTC
ACCGGCTCCAGATTTATCAGCAATAAACCAGCCAGCCGGAAGGGCCGAGCGCAGAAGTGGTCCTGCAACT
TTATCCGCCTCCATCCAGTCTATTAATTGTTGCCGGGAAGCTAGAGTAAGTAGTTCGCCAGTTAATAGTT
TGCGCAACGTTGTTGCCATTGCTGCAGGCATCGTGGTGTCACGCTCGTCGTTTGGTATGGCTTCATTCAG
CTCCGGTTCCCAACGATCAAGGCGAGTTACATGATCCCCCATGTTGTGCAAAAAAGCGGTTAGCTCCTTC
GGTCCTCCGATCGTTGTCAGAAGTAAGTTGGCCGCAGTGTTATCACTCATGGTTATGGCAGCACTGCATA
ATTCTCTTACTGTCATGCCATCCGTAAGATGCTTTTCTGTGACTGGTGAGTACTCAACCAAGTCATTCTG
AGAATAGTGTATGCGGCGACCGAGTTGCTCTTGCCCGGCGTCAACACGGGATAATACCGCGCCACATAGC
AGAACTTTAAAAGTGCTCATCATTGGAAAACGTTCTTCGGGGCGAAAACTCTCAAGGATCTTACCGCTGT
TGAGATCCAGTTCGATGTAACCCACTCGTGCACCCAACTGATCTTCAGCATCTTTTACTTTCACCAGCGT
TTCTGGGTGAGCAAAAACAGGAAGGCAAAATGCCGCAAAAAAGGGAATAAGGGCGACACGGAAATGTTGA
ATACTCATACTCTTCCTTTTTCAATATTATTGAAGCATTTATCAGGGTTATTGTCTCATGAGCGGATACA
TATTTGAATGTATTTAGAAAAATAAACAAATAGGGGTTCCGCGCACATTTCCCCGAAAAGTGCCACCTGA
CGTCTAAGAAACCATTATTATCATGACATTAACCTATAAAAATAGGCGTATCACGAGGCCCTTTCGTCTT
CAAGAATTC
