Features (pLannotate 1.2.2; 19 found; start..end, strand, type, name):
      1..103     +  repeat_region  ITR: inverted terminal repeat of human adenovirus serotype 5 inverted
    191..341     +  misc_signal    Ad5 Ψ: packaging signal for adenovirus serotype 5
    468..488     -  misc_feature   MCS (fragment): pUC18/19 multiple cloning site
    494..576     +  enhancer       CMV enhancer (fragment): human cytomegalovirus immediate early enhancer; contains an 18-bp deletion relative to the standard CMV enhancer
    649..666     -  promoter       CMV promoter (fragment): human cytomegalovirus (CMV) immediate early promoter
    729..780     +  promoter       CMVd2 promoter: truncated human cytomegalovirus (CMV) immediate early promoter that yields moderately reduced expression relative to the full-length promoter
    876..941     -  CDS            UL24_HHV11 (fragment): Experimental evidence at protein level: Swiss-Prot protein existence level 1. May participate in nuclear egress of viral particles. Plays a role in the dispersal of several host nucleolar proteins including NCL/nucleolin and NPM1. Since deletion of host NCL/nucleolin negatively impact on nuclear egress, UL24 supposedly acts on this process through its effect on host nucleoli. From Human herpesvirus 1 (strain 17) (HHV-1) (Human herpes simplex virus 1).
   1011..2006    +  CDS            ΔTK: truncated herpes simplex virus thymidine kinase (Salomon et al., 1995) confers sensitivity to nucleoside analogs such as acyclovir or ganciclovir
   2118..2279    +  CDS            UL122 (fragment): VIE2_HCMVT - Experimental evidence at protein level: Swiss-Prot protein existence level 1. Stimulates viral early and late gene expression and thus play a crucial role in the regulation of productive infection. In addition, activates quiescent cells to reenter the cell cycle and upregulates several E2F-responsive genes, which are responsible for pushing the cell into S phase. In S-phase, inhibits cellular DNA synthesis and blocks further cell cycle progression. From Human cytomegalovirus (strain Towne) (HHV-5) (Human herpesvirus 5).
   2311..2484    +  CDS            E1B (fragment): E1B55_ADE02 - Experimental evidence at protein level: Swiss-Prot protein existence level 1. Plays a major role to prevent cellular inhibition of viral genome replication. Assembles an SCF-like E3 ubiquitin ligase complex based on the cellular proteins ELOB, ELOC, CUL5 and RBX1, in cooperation with viral E4orf6. This viral RING-type ligase ubiquitinates cellular substrates and targets them to proteasomal degradation: TP53/p53, LIG4, MRE11-RAD50-NBS1 (MRN) complex, ITGA3, DAXX and BLM. Degradation of host TP53/p53 activity is essential for preventing E1A-induced TP53 accumulation that would othe
   2587..3006    +  CDS            IX: CAP9_ADE05 - Experimental evidence at protein level: Swiss-Prot protein existence level 1. Structural component of the virion that acts as a cement protein on the capsid exterior and forms triskelion structures consisting of three molecules that stabilize three hexon trimers at the center of each icosahedral facet and fixes the peripentonal hexons. Dispensable for assembly. During virus entry, recruits the anterograde motor kinesin-1 to the capsid docked at the nuclear pore complex thereby subjecting the docked capsid to a pulling force. The resulting tension leads to capsid disruption, disper
   3072..4406    -  CDS            IVa2: PKG1_ADE05 - Experimental evidence at protein level: Swiss-Prot protein existence level 1. Component of the packaging machinery which encapsidates the viral DNA into preformed capsids and transcriptional activator of the viral major late promoter (MLP). Binds, along with packaging proteins 2 and 3, to the specific packaging sequence on the left end of viral genomic DNA and displays ATPase activity thereby providing the power stroke of the packaging machinery. The activity of packaging protein IVa2 is stimulated by protein 33K which acts as a terminase. May be the protein that pumps DNA into th
   4767..5391    +  CDS            TcR (fragment): tetracycline efflux protein; tet; confers resistance to tetracycline
   5633..6013    -  CDS            YPB1_ECOLX: Protein predicted: Swiss-Prot protein existence level 4. From Escherichia coli.
   6030..6221    +  CDS            rop: Rop protein, which maintains plasmids at low copy number; rop
   6323..6463    +  misc_feature   bom: basis of mobility region from pBR322
   6649..7237    -  rep_origin     ori: high-copy-number ColE1/pMB1/pBR322/pUC origin of replication
   7408..8268    -  CDS            AmpR: β-lactamase; bla; confers resistance to ampicillin, carbenicillin, and related antibiotics
   8269..8373    -  promoter       AmpR promoter: bla
>Addgene plasmid #21911 | pAL119-TK | analyzer sequence | sequence record 152956
CATCATCAATAATATACCTTATTTTGGATTGAAGCCAATATGATAATGAGGGGGTGGAGTTTGTGACGTG
GCGCGGGGCGTGGGAACGGGGCGGGTGACGTAGTAGTGTGGCGGAAGTGTGATGTTGCAAGTGTGGCGGA
ACACATGTAAGCGACGGATGTGGCAAAAGTGACGTTTTTGGTGTGCGCCGGTGTANACNGGAAGTGACAA
TTTTCGCGCGGTTTTAGGCGGATGTTGTAGTAAATTTGGGCGTAACCNAGTAANATTTGGCCATTTTCGC
GGGAAAACTGAATAAGAGGAAGTGAAATCTGAATAATTNTGTGTTACTCATAGCGCGTAATATTTGTCTA
GGGCCGCGGGGACTTTGACCGTTTACGTGGAGACTCGCCCAGGTGTTTTTCTCAGGTGTTTTCCGCGTTC
CGGGTCAAAGTTGGCGTTTTATTATTATAGTCAGCTCTAGACTCNAGAAGCTTGCATGCCTGCAGGTCAA
TTCCCTGGCATTATGCCCAGTACATGACCTTATGGGACTTTCCTACTTGGCAGTACATCTACGTATTAGT
CATCGCTATTACCATGGTGATGCGGTTTTGGCAGTACATCAATGGGCGTGGATAGCGGTTTGACTCACGG
GGATTTNCAAGTCTCCACCCCATTGACGTCAATGGGAGTTTGTTTTGGCACCAAAATCAACGGGACTTTC
CAAAATGTCGTAACAACTCCGCCCCATTGACGCAAATGGGCGGTAGGCGTGTACGGTGGGAGGTCTATAT
AAGCAGAGCTCGTTTAGTGAACCGTCAGATCGCCTGGAGACGCCATCCACGCTGTTTTGACCTCCATAGA
AGACACCGGGACCGATCCAGCCTGGGGATCCCGACATGGCTTCGTACCCCTGCCATCAACACGCGTCTGC
GTTCGACCAGGCTGCGCGTTCTCGCGGCCATAGCAACCGACGTACGGCGTTGCGCCCTCGCCGGCAGCAA
GAAGCCACGGAAGTCCGCCTGGAGCAGAAAATGCCCACGCTACTGCGGGTTTATATAGACGGTCCTCACG
GGATGGGGAAAACCACCACCACGCAACTGCTGGTGGCCCTGGGTTCGCGCGACGATATCGTCTACGTACC
CGAGCCGATGACTTACTGGCAGGTGCTGGGGGCTTCCGAGACAATCGCGAACATCTACACCACACAACAC
CGCCTCGACCAGGGTGAGATATCGGCCGGGGACGCGGCGGTGGTAATGACAAGCGCCCAGATAACAATGG
GCATGCCTTATGCCGTGACCGACGCCGTTCTGGCTCCTCATATCGGGGGGGAGGCTGGGAGCTCACATGC
CCCGCCCCCGGCCCTCACCCTCATCTTCGACCGCCATCCCATCGCCGCCCTCCTGTGCTACCCGGCCGCG
CGATACCTTATGGGCAGCATGACCCCCCAGGCCGTGCTGGCGTTCGTGGCCCTCATCCCGCCGACCTTGC
CCGGCACAAACATCGTGTTGGGGGCCCTTCCGGAGGACAGACACATCGACCGCCTGGCCAAACGCCAGCG
CCCCGGCGAGCGGCTTGACCTGGCTATGCTGGCCGCGATTCGCCGCGTTTACGGGCTGCTTGCCAATACG
GTGCGGTATCTGCAGGGCGGCGGGTCGTGGCGGGAGGATTGGGGACAGCTTTCGGGGACGGCCGTGCCGC
CCCAGGGTGCCGAGCCCCAGAGCAACGCGGGCCCACGACCCCATATCGGGGACACGTTATTTACCCTGTT
TCGGGCCCCCGAGTTGCTGGCCCCCAACGGCGACCTGTACAACGTGTTTGCCTGGGCCTTGGACGTCTTG
GCCAAACGCCTCCGTCCCATGCACGTCTTTATCCTGGATTACGACCAATCGCCCGCCGGCTGCCGGGACG
CCCTGCTGCAACTTACCTCCGGGATGGTCCAGACCCACGTCACCACCCCCGGCTCCATACCGACGATCTG
CGACCTGGCGCGCACGTTTGCCCGGGAGATGGGGGAGGCTAACTGAGGATCCCACGTCACTATTGTATAC
TCTATATTATACTCTATGTTATACTCTGTAATCCTACTCAATAAACGTGTCACGCCTGTGAAACCGTACT
AAGTCTCCCGTGTCTTCTTATCACCATCAGGTGACATCCTCGCCCAGGCTGTCAATCATGCCGGTATCGA
TTCCAGTAGCACCGGCCCCACGCTGACAACCCACTCTTGCAGCGTTAGCAGCGCCCCTCTTAACAAGCCG
ACCCCCACCAGCGTCGCGGTTACTAACACTCCTCTCCCCGACCTGCAGCCCAAGCTTCTCGAGTCTAGAG
TGGAAGGTGCTGAGGTACGATGAGACCCGCACCAGGTGCAGACCCTGCGAGTGTGGCGGTAAACATATTA
GGAACCAGCCTGTGATGCTGGATGTGACCGAGGAGCTGAGGCCCGATCACTTGGTGCTGGCCTGCACCCG
CGCTGAGTTTGGCTCTAGCGATGAAGATACAGATTGAGGTACTGAAATGTGTGGGCGTGGCTTAAGGGTG
GGAAAGAATATATAAGGTGGGGGTCTTATGTAGTTTTGTATCTGTTTTGCAGCAGCCGCCGCCGCCATGA
GCACCAACTCGTTTGATGGAAGCATTGTGAGCTCATATTTGACAACGCGCATGCCCCCATGGGCCGGGGT
GCGTCAGAATGTGATGGGCTCCAGCATTGATGGTCGCCCCGTCCTGCCCGCAAACTCTACTACCTTGACC
TACGAGACCGTGTCTGGAACGCCGTTGGAGACTGCAGCCTCCGCCGCCGCTTCAGCCGCTGCAGCCACCG
CCCGCGGGATTGTGACTGACTTTGCTTTCCTGAGCCCGCTTGCAAGCAGTGCAGCTTCCCGTTCATCCGC
CCGCGATGACAAGTTGACGGCTCTTTTGGCACAATTGGATTCTTTGACCCGGGAACTTAATGTCGTTTCT
CAGCAGCTGTTGGATCTGCGCCAGCAGGTTTCTGCCCTGAAGGCTTCCTCCCCTCCCAATGCGGTTTAAA
ACATAAATAAAAAACCAGACTCTGTTTGGATTTGGATCAAGCAAGTGTCTTGCTGTCTTTATTTAGGGGT
TTTGCGCGCGCGGTAGGCCCGGGACCAGCGGTCTCGGTCGTTGAGGGTCCTGTGTATTTTTTCCAGGACG
TGGTAAAGGTGACTCTGGATGTTCAGATACATGGGCATAAGCCCGTCTCTGGGGTGGAGGTAGCACCACT
GCAGAGCTTCATGCTGCGGGGTGGTGTTGTAGATGATCCAGTCGTAGCAGGAGCGCTGGGCGTGGTGCCT
AAAAATGTCTTTCAGTAGCAAGCTGATTGCCAGGGGCAGGCCCTTGGTGTAAGTGTTTACAAAGCGGTTA
AGCTGGGATGGGTGCATACGTGGGGATATGAGATGCATCTTGGACTGTATTTTTAGGTTGGCTATGTTCC
CAGCCATATCCCTCCGGGGATTCATGTTGTGCAGAACCACCAGCACAGTGTATCCGGTGCACTTGGGAAA
TTTGTCATGTAGCTTAGAAGGAAATGCGTGGAAGAACTTGGAGACGCCCTTGTGACCTCCAAGATTTTCC
ATGCATTCGTCCATAATGATGGCAATGGGCCCACGGGCGGCGGCCTGGGCGAAGATATTTCTGGGATCAC
TAACGTCATAGTTGTGTTCCAGGATGAGATCGTCATAGGCCATTTTTACAAAGCGCGGGCGGAGGGTGCC
AGACTGCGGTATAATGGTTCCATCCGGCCCAGGGGCGTAGTTACCCTCACAGATTTGCATTTCCCACGCT
TTGAGTTCAGATGGGGGGATCATGTCTACCTGCGGGGCGATGAAGAAAACGGTTTCCGGGGTAGGGGAGA
TCAGCTGGGAAGAAAGCAGGTTCCTGAGCAGCTGCGACTTACCGCAGCCGGTGGGCCCGTAAATCACACC
TATTACCGGCTGCAACTGGTAGTTAAGAGAGCTGCAGCTGCCGTCATCCCTGAGCAGGGGGGCCACTTCG
TTAAGCATGTCCCTGACTCGCATGTTTTCCCTGACCAAATCCGCCAGAAGGCGCTCGCCGCCCAGCGATA
GCAGTTCTTGCAAGGAAGCAAAGTTTTTCAACGGTTTGAGACCGTCCGCCGTAGGCATGCTTTTGAGCGT
TTGACCAAGCAGTTCCAGGCGGTCCCACAGCTCGGTCACCTGCTCTACGGCATCTCGATCCAGCATATCT
CCTCGTTTCGCGGGTTGGGGCGGCTTTCGCTGTACGGCAGTAGTCGGTGCTCGTCCAGACGGGCCAGGGT
CATGTCTTTCCACGGGCGCAGGGTCCTCGTCAGCGTAGTCTGGGTCACGGTGAAGGGGTGCGCTCCGGGC
TGCGCGCTGGCCAGGGTGCGCTTGAGGCTGGTCCTGCTGGTGCTGAAGCGCTGCCGGTCTTCGCCCTGCG
CGTCGGCCAGGTAGCATTTGACCATGGTGTCATAGTCCAGCCCCTCCGCGGCGTGGCCCTTGGCGCGCAG
CTTGCCCTTGGAGGAGGCGCCGCACGAGGGGCAGTGCAGACTTTTGAGGGCGTAGAGCTTGGGCGCGAGA
AATACCGATTCCGGGGAGTAGGCATCCGCGCCGCAGGCCCCGCAGACGGTCTCGCATTCCACGAGCCAGG
TGAGCTCTGGCCGTTCGGGGTCAAAAACCAGGTTTCCCCCATGCTTTTTGATGCGTTTCTTACCTCTGGT
TTCCATGAGCCGGTGTCCACGCTCGGTGACGAAAAGGCTGTCCGTGTCCCCGTATACAGACTTGAGAGGC
CTGTCCTCGACCGATGCCCTTGAGAGCCTTCAACCCAGTCAGCTCCTTCCGGTGGGCGCGGGGCATGACT
ATCGTCGCCGCACTTATGACTGTCTTCTTTATCATGCAACTCGTAGGACAGGTGCCGGCAGCGCTCTGGG
TCATTTTCGGCGAGGACCGCTTTCGCTGGAGCGCGACGATGATCGGCCTGTCGCTTGCGGTATTCGGAAT
CTTGCACGCCCTCGCTCAAGCCTTCGTCACTGGTCCCGCCACCAAACGTTTCGGCGAGAAGCAGGCCATT
ATCGCCGGCATGGCGGCCGACGCGCTGGGCTACGTCTTGCTGGCGTTCGCGACGCGAGGCTGGATGGCCT
TCCCCATTATGATTCTTCTCGCTTCCGGCGGCATCGGGATGCCCGCGTTGCAGGCCATGCTGTCCAGGCA
GGTAGATGACGACCATCAGGGACAGCTTCAAGGATCGCTCGCGGCTCTTACCAGCCTAACTTCGATCACT
GGACCGCTGATCGTCACGGCGATTTATGCCGCCTCGGCGAGCACATGGAACGGGTTGGCATGGATTGTAG
GCGCCGCCCTATACCTTGTCTGCCTCCCCGCGTTGCGTCGCGGTGCATGGAGCCGGGCCACCTCGACCTG
AATGGAAGCCGGCGGCACCTCGCTAACGGATTCACCACTCCAAGAATTGGAGCCAATCAATTCTTGCGGA
GAACTGTGAATGCGCAAACCAACCCTTGGCAGAACATATCCATCGCGTCCGCCATCTCCAGCAGCCGCAC
GCGGCGCATCTCGGGCAGCGTTGGGTCCTGGCCACGGGTGCGCATGATCGTGCTCCTGTCGTTGAGGACC
CGGCTAGGCTGGCGGGGTTGCCTTACTGGTTAGCAGAATGAATCACCGATACGCGAGCGAACGTGAAGCG
ACTGCTGCTGCAAAACGTCTGCGACCTGAGCAACAACATGAATGGTCTTCGGTTTCCGTGTTTCGTAAAG
TCTGGAAACGCGGAAGTCAGCGCCCTGCACCATTATGTTCCGGATCTGCATCGCAGGATGCTGCTGGCTA
CCCTGTGGAACACCTACATCTGTATTAACGAAGCGCTGGCATTGACCCTGAGTGATTTTTCTCTGGTCCC
GCCGCATCCATACCGCCAGTTGTTTACCCTCACAACGTTCCAGTAACCGGGCATGTTCATCATCAGTAAC
CCGTATCGTGAGCATCCTCTCTCGTTTCATCGGTATCATTACCCCCATGAACAGAAATCCCCCTTACACG
GAGGCATCAGTGACCAAACAGGAAAAAACCGCCCTTAACATGGCCCGCTTTATCAGAAGCCAGACATTAA
CGCTTCTGGAGAAACTCAACGAGCTGGACGCGGATGAACAGGCAGACATCTGTGAATCGCTTCACGACCA
CGCTGATGAGCTTTACCGCAGCTGCCTCGCGCGTTTCGGTGATGACGGTGAAAACCTCTGACACATGCAG
CTCCCGGAGACGGTCACAGCTTGTCTGTAAGCGGATGCCGGGAGCAGACAAGCCCGTCAGGGCGCGTCAG
CGGGTGTTGGCGGGTGTCGGGGCGCAGCCATGACCCAGTCACGTAGCGATAGCGGAGTGTATACTGGCTT
AACTATGCGGCATCAGAGCAGATTGTACTGAGAGTGCACCATATGCGGTGTGAAATACCGCACAGATGCG
TAAGGAGAAAATACCGCATCAGGCGCTCTTCCGCTTCCTCGCTCACTGACTCGCTGCGCTCGGTCGTTCG
GCTGCGGCGAGCGGTATCAGCTCACTCAAAGGCGGTAATACGGTTATCCACAGAATCAGGGGATAACGCA
GGAAAGAACATGTGAGCAAAAGGCCAGCAAAAGGCCAGGAACCGTAAAAAGGCCGCGTTGCTGGCGTTTT
TCCATAGGCTCCGCCCCCCTGACGAGCATCACAAAAATCGACGCTCAAGTCAGAGGTGGCGAAACCCGAC
AGGACTATAAAGATACCAGGCGTTTCCCCCTGGAAGCTCCCTCGTGCGCTCTCCTGTTCCGACCCTGCCG
CTTACCGGATACCTGTCCGCCTTTCTCCCTTCGGGAAGCGTGGCGCTTTCTCATAGCTCACGCTGTAGGT
ATCTCAGTTCGGTGTAGGTCGTTCGCTCCAAGCTGGGCTGTGTGCACGAACCCCCCGTTCAGCCCGACCG
CTGCGCCTTATCCGGTAACTATCGTCTTGAGTCCAACCCGGTAAGACACGACTTATCGCCACTGGCAGCA
GCCACTGGTAACAGGATTAGCAGAGCGAGGTATGTAGGCGGTGCTACAGAGTTCTTGAAGTGGTGGCCTA
ACTACGGCTACACTAGAAGGACAGTATTTGGTATCTGCGCTCTGCTGAAGCCAGTTACCTTCGGAAAAAG
AGTTGGTAGCTCTTGATCCGGCAAACAAACCACCGCTGGTAGCGGTGGTTTTTTTGTTTGCAAGCAGCAG
ATTACGCGCAGAAAAAAAGGATCTCAAGAAGATCCTTTGATCTTTTCTACGGGGTCTGACGCTCAGTGGA
ACGAAAACTCACGTTAAGGGATTTTGGTCATGAGATTATCAAAAAGGATCTTCACCTAGATCCTTTTAAA
TTAAAAATGAAGTTTTAAATCAATCTAAAGTATATATGAGTAAACTTGGTCTGACAGTTACCAATGCTTA
ATCAGTGAGGCACCTATCTCAGCGATCTGTCTATTTCGTTCATCCATAGTTGCCTGACTCCCCGTCGTGT
AGATAACTACGATACGGGAGGGCTTACCATCTGGCCCCAGTGCTGCAATGATACCGCGAGACCCACGCTC
ACCGGCTCCAGATTTATCAGCAATAAACCAGCCAGCCGGAAGGGCCGAGCGCAGAAGTGGTCCTGCAACT
TTATCCGCCTCCATCCAGTCTATTAATTGTTGCCGGGAAGCTAGAGTAAGTAGTTCGCCAGTTAATAGTT
TGCGCAACGTTGTTGCCATTGCTGCAGGCATCGTGGTGTCACGCTCGTCGTTTGGTATGGCTTCATTCAG
CTCCGGTTCCCAACGATCAAGGCGAGTTACATGATCCCCCATGTTGTGCAAAAAAGCGGTTAGCTCCTTC
GGTCCTCCGATCGTTGTCAGAAGTAAGTTGGCCGCAGTGTTATCACTCATGGTTATGGCAGCACTGCATA
ATTCTCTTACTGTCATGCCATCCGTAAGATGCTTTTCTGTGACTGGTGAGTACTCAACCAAGTCATTCTG
AGAATAGTGTATGCGGCGACCGAGTTGCTCTTGCCCGGCGTCAACACGGGATAATACCGCGCCACATAGC
AGAACTTTAAAAGTGCTCATCATTGGAAAACGTTCTTCGGGGCGAAAACTCTCAAGGATCTTACCGCTGT
TGAGATCCAGTTCGATGTAACCCACTCGTGCACCCAACTGATCTTCAGCATCTTTTACTTTCACCAGCGT
TTCTGGGTGAGCAAAAACAGGAAGGCAAAATGCCGCAAAAAAGGGAATAAGGGCGACACGGAAATGTTGA
ATACTCATACTCTTCCTTTTTCAATATTATTGAAGCATTTATCAGGGTTATTGTCTCATGAGCGGATACA
TATTTGAATGTATTTAGAAAAATAAACAAATAGGGGTTCCGCGCACATTTCCCCGAAAAGTGCCACCTGA
CGTCTAAGAAACCATTATTATCATGACATTAACCTATAAAAATAGGCGTATCACGAGGCCCTTTCGTCTT
CAAGAATT
