>Addgene plasmid #21911 | pAL119-TK | addgene partial sequence | sequence record 142661 | pAdZ-3 5'-ACCTGATGGTGATAAGAAG-3'
CGTTTATTGAGTAGGATTACAGAGTATAACATAGAGTATAATATAGAGTATACAATAGTGACGTGGGATC
CTCAGTTAGCCTCCCCCATCTCCCGGGCAAACGTGCGCGCCAGGTCGCAGATCGTCGGTATGGAGCCGGG
GGTGGTGACGTGGGTCTGGACCATCCCGGAGGTAAGTTGCAGCAGGGCGTCCCGGCAGCCGGCGGGCGAT
TGGTCGTAATCCAGGATAAAGACGTGCATGGGACGGAGGCGTTTGGCCAAGACGTCCAAGGCCCAGGCAA
ACACGTTGTACAGGTCGCCGTTGGGGGCCAGCAACTCGGGGGCCCGAAACAGGGTAAATAACGTGTCCCC
GATATGGGGTCGTGGGCCCGCGTTGCTCTGGGGCTCGGCACCCTGGGGCGGCACGGCCGTCCCCGAAAGC
TGTCCCCAATCCTCCCGCCACGACCCGCCGCCCTGCAGATACCGCACCGTATTGGCAAGCAGCCCGTAAA
CGCGGCGAATCGCGGCCAGCATAGCCAGGTCAAGCCGCTCGCCGGGGCGCTGGCGTTTGGCCAGGCGGTC
GATGTGTCTGTCCTCCGGAAGGGCCCCCAACACGATGTTTGTGCCGGGCAAGGTCGGCGGGATGAGGGCC
ACGAACGCCAGCACGGCCTGGGGGGTCATGCTGCCCATAAGGTATCGCGCGGCCGGGTAGCACAGGAGGG
CGGCGATGGGATGGCGGTCGAAGATGAGGGTGAGGGCCGGGGGCGGGGCA
