>Addgene plasmid #21911 | pAL119-TK | addgene partial sequence | sequence record 152955 | CMV-F 5'-CGCAAATGGGCGGTAGGCGTG-3'
CTCGTTTAGTGAACCGTCAGATCGCCTGGAGACGCCATCCACGCTGTTTTGACCTCCATAGAAGACACCG
GGACCGATCCAGCCTGGGGATCCCGACATGGCTTCGTACCCCTGCCATCAACACGCGTCTGCGTTCGACC
AGGCTGCGCGTTCTCGCGGCCATAGCAACCGACGTACGGCGTTGCGCCCTCGCCGGCAGCAAGAAGCCAC
GGAAGTCCGCCTGGAGCAGAAAATGCCCACGCTACTGCGGGTTTATATAGACGGTCCTCACGGGATGGGG
AAAACCACCACCACGCAACTGCTGGTGGCCCTGGGTTCGCGCGACGATATCGTCTACGTACCCGAGCCGA
TGACTTACTGGCAGGTGCTGGGGGCTTCCGAGACAATCGCGAACATCTACACCACACAACACCGCCTCGA
CCAGGGTGAGATATCGGCCGGGGACGCGGCGGTGGTAATGACAAGCGCCCAGATAACAATGGGCATGCCT
TATGCCGTGACCGACGCCGTTCTGGCTCCTCATATCGGGGGGGAGGCTGGGAGCTCACATGCCCCGCCCC
CGGCCCTCACCCTCATCTTCGACCGCCATCCCATCGCCGCCCTCCTGTGCTACCCGGCCGCGCGATACCT
TATGGGCAGCATGACCCCCCAGGCCGTGCTGGCGTTCGTGGCCCTCATCCCGCCGACCTTGCCCGGCACA
AACATCGTGTTGGGGGCCCTTCCGGAGGACAGACACATCGACCGCCTGGCCAAACGCCAGCGCCCCGGCG
AGCGGCTTGACCTGGCTATGCTGGCCGCGATTCGCCGCGT
